Addgene plasmid #200815: pCAGGS-FLAG-BubR1-D911A
Purpose: expresses BubR1-D911A in mammalian cells
Depositing lab: Hung-Chun Chang. Depositing organization: Lingang Laboratory.
Backbone
  Vector backbone: pCAGGS
  Backbone size w/o insert (bp): 4841
  Total vector size (bp): 7991
  Vector type: Mammalian Expression
Growth in bacteria
  Bacterial resistance: Ampicillin, 100 μg/mL
  Growth temperature: 37°C
  Growth strain: DH5alpha
  Copy number: High Copy
Gene/Insert
  Gene/Insert name: BUB1 mitotic checkpoint serine/threonine kinase B (alt name: MAD3L)
  Species: H. sapiens (human)
  Insert size (bp): 3150
  Mutation: Change Aspartic acid 911 to Alanine
  GenBank ID: NM_001211.6
  Entrez Gene: BUB1B (a.k.a. BUB1beta, BUBR1, Bub1A, MAD3L, MVA1, SSK1, hBUBR1)
  Promoter: CAG
  Tag / fusion protein: FLAG (N terminal on insert)
  Cloning method: Restriction Enzyme; 5′ cloning site NotI (not destroyed); 3′ cloning site MluI (not destroyed)
  Sequencing primers: 5′ GTTCGGCTTCTGGCGTGTGAC; 3′ TATGTCCTTCCGAGTGAGAGAC
Terms and licenses: Academic/Nonprofit Terms; Industry Terms: Not Available to Industry
How to cite: pCAGGS-FLAG-BubR1-D911A was a gift from Hung-Chun Chang (Addgene plasmid # 200815 ; http://n2t.net/addgene:200815 ; RRID:Addgene_200815)
