[The description below was written by a language model from this plasmid's Addgene catalogue record and pLannotate feature annotations shown in this document.]
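Description:
pCAGGS-FLAG-BubR1-D911A is a mammalian expression plasmid of about 8 kb, built on the pCAGGS backbone, that drives production of a point-mutant form of human BubR1 (gene BUB1B, also known as MAD3L). It is propagated in E. coli through a high-copy ColE1/pUC-type origin and selected with ampicillin via the β-lactamase gene and its native promoter. The backbone also carries remnants of the lac promoter/operator region, together with an SV40 origin of replication and an SV40 polyadenylation signal. The SV40 origin can support episomal amplification in cells that express SV40 large T antigen. No mammalian selection marker is annotated, so the plasmid appears suited mainly to transient transfection.

Expression is controlled by the composite CAG promoter, annotated here as the CMV immediate-early enhancer, the chicken β-actin promoter (detected as several fragments) and the chimeric chicken β-actin/rabbit β-globin intron. This combination gives strong, broadly active transcription in mammalian cells. Downstream, a short FLAG epitope sequence sits at the N terminus of the roughly 3.15 kb BUB1B coding sequence, which was inserted between NotI and MluI sites that both remain intact. The feature table labels the tag as a fragment of 3xFLAG, and its length is consistent with a single FLAG unit. The transcript ends with rabbit β-globin sequences and the β-globin poly(A) signal. The small "HBB" fragments flanking the insert are residual globin exon sequence from the vector, not part of the payload.

The insert carries an aspartate-to-alanine substitution at residue 911. BubR1 is a mitotic checkpoint component that restrains the anaphase-promoting complex. The record does not state the functional consequence of D911A; its stated purpose is simply expression of this FLAG-detectable mutant in mammalian cells.
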