Features (pLannotate 1.2.2; 23 found; start..end, strand, type, name):
      4..383     +  enhancer       CMV enhancer: human cytomegalovirus immediate early enhancer
    385..506     +  promoter       chicken β-actin promoter (fragment): contains a 21-bp deletion relative to the standard chicken β-actin promoter
    515..536     +  promoter       chicken β-actin promoter (fragment): No description available
    537..560     +  promoter       chicken β-actin promoter (fragment): No description available
    581..598     +  promoter       chicken β-actin promoter (fragment): contains a 21-bp deletion relative to the standard chicken β-actin promoter
    624..661     +  promoter       chicken β-actin promoter (fragment): contains a 21-bp deletion relative to the standard chicken β-actin promoter
    662..1678    +  intron         chimeric intron: chimera between introns from chicken β-actin and rabbit β-globin
   1676..1735    +  CDS            HBB (fragment): HBB_LEPEU - Experimental evidence at protein level: Swiss-Prot protein existence level 1. Involved in oxygen transport from the lung to the various peripheral tissues. From Lepus europaeus (European hare).
   1739..1762    +  CDS            3xFLAG (fragment): three tandem FLAG® epitope tags
   1772..4918    +  CDS            BUB1B: BUB1B_HUMAN - Also known as BUBR1, MAD3L, SSK1. Experimental evidence at protein level: Swiss-Prot protein existence level 1. Essential component of the mitotic checkpoint. Required for normal mitosis progression. The mitotic checkpoint delays anaphase until all chromosomes are properly attached to the mitotic spindle. One of its checkpoint functions is to inhibit the activity of the anaphase- promoting complex/cyclosome (APC/C) by blocking the binding of CDC20 to APC/C, independently of its kinase activity. The other is to monitor kinetochore activities that depend on the kinetochore motor CE
   4937..5017    +  CDS            HBB (fragment): HBB_PONPY - Experimental evidence at transcript level: Swiss-Prot protein existence level 2. Involved in oxygen transport from the lung to the various peripheral tissues. From Pongo pygmaeus (Bornean orangutan).
   5088..5143    +  polyA_signal   β-globin poly(A) signal: rabbit β-globin polyadenylation signal (Gil and Proudfoot, 1987)
   5528..5544    -  protein_bind   lac operator: The lac repressor binds to the lac operator to inhibit transcription in E. coli. This inhibition can be relieved by adding lactose or isopropyl-β-D-thiogalactopyranoside (IPTG). lac repressor encoded by lacI
   5552..5582    -  promoter       lac promoter: promoter for the E. coli lac operon
   5597..5618    -  protein_bind   CAP binding site: CAP binding activates transcription in the presence of cAMP. E. coli catabolite activator protein
   5631..5670    -  CDS            lacI (fragment): lac repressor; lacI; The lac repressor binds to the lac operator to inhibit transcription in E. coli. This inhibition can be relieved by adding lactose or isopropyl-β-D-thiogalactopyranoside (IPTG).
   5677..5699    +  promoter       SV40 promoter (fragment): SV40 enhancer and early promoter
   5723..5858    +  rep_origin     SV40 ori: SV40 origin of replication
   5878..6012    +  polyA_signal   SV40 poly(A) signal: SV40 polyadenylation signal
   6014..6068    -  CDS            lacI (fragment): lac repressor; lacI; The lac repressor binds to the lac operator to inhibit transcription in E. coli. This inhibition can be relieved by adding lactose or isopropyl-β-D-thiogalactopyranoside (IPTG).
   6251..6839    -  rep_origin     ori: high-copy-number ColE1/pMB1/pBR322/pUC origin of replication
   7010..7870    -  CDS            AmpR: β-lactamase; bla; confers resistance to ampicillin, carbenicillin, and related antibiotics
   7871..7975    -  promoter       AmpR promoter: bla
>Addgene plasmid #200815 | pCAGGS-FLAG-BubR1-D911A | addgene full sequence | sequence record 416909 | Addgene NGS Result
GTCGACATTGATTATTGACTAGTTATTAATAGTAATCAATTACGGGGTCATTAGTTCATAGCCCATATAT
GGAGTTCCGCGTTACATAACTTACGGTAAATGGCCCGCCTGGCTGACCGCCCAACGACCCCCGCCCATTG
ACGTCAATAATGACGTATGTTCCCATAGTAACGCCAATAGGGACTTTCCATTGACGTCAATGGGTGGAGT
ATTTACGGTAAACTGCCCACTTGGCAGTACATCAAGTGTATCATATGCCAAGTACGCCCCCTATTGACGT
CAATGACGGTAAATGGCCCGCCTGGCATTATGCCCAGTACATGACCTTATGGGACTTTCCTACTTGGCAG
TACATCTACGTATTAGTCATCGCTATTACCATGGTCGAGGTGAGCCCCACGTTCTGCTTCACTCTCCCCA
TCTCCCCCCCCTCCCCACCCCCAATTTTGTATTTATTTATTTTTTAATTATTTTGTGCAGCGATGGGGGC
GGGGGGGGGGGGGGGGGGGCGCCCGGGGGGGGGGGGGGGGGGGGGGGGGGGGGGGGGGGGGGGGGGGGCG
GGGGGGGGGGGGGCGCGCCAGGGGGGGGGGGGGGGCGGAGGCCTTTTTTTGCGGGGGGGGGGGGGCGGCG
GCCCTATAAAAAGCGAAGCGCGCGGCGGGCGGGAGTCGCTGCGCGCTGCCTTCGCCCCGTGCCCCGCTCC
GCCGCCGCCTCGCGCCGCCCGCCCCGGCTCTGACTGACCGCGTTACTCCCACAGGTGAGCGGGCGGGACG
GCCCTTCTCCTCCGGGCTGTAATTAGCGCTTGGTTTAATGACGGCTTGTTTCTTTTCTGTGGCTGCGTGA
AAGCCTTGAGGGGCTCCGGGAGGGCCCTTTGTGCGGGGGGAGCGGCTCGGGGGGTGCGTGCGTGTGTGTG
TGCGTGGGGAGCGCCGCGTGCGGCTCCGCGCTGCCCGGCGGCTGTGAGCGCTGCGGGCGCGGCGCGGGGC
TTTGTGCGCTCCGCAGTGTGCGCGAGGGGAGCGCGGCCGGGGGCGGTGCCCCGCGGTGCGGGGGGGGCTG
CGAGGGGAACAAAGGCTGCGTGCGGGGTGTGTGCGTGGGGGGGTGAGCAGGGGGTGTGGGCGCGTCGGTC
GGGCTGCAACCCCCCCTGCACCCCCCTCCCCGAGTTGCTGAGCACGGCCCGGCTTCGGGTGCGGGGCTCC
GTACGGGGCGTGGCGCGGGGCTCGCCGTGCCGGGCGGGGGGTGGCGGCAGGTGGGGGTGCCGGGCGGGGC
GGGGCCGCCTCGGGCCGGGGAGGGCTCGGGGGAGGGGCGCGGCGGCCCCCGGAGCGCCGGCGGCTGTCGA
GGCGCGGCGAGCCGCAGCCATTGCCTTTTATGGTAATCGTGCGAGAGGGCGCAGGGACTTCCTTTGTCCC
AAATCTGTGCGGAGCCGAAATCTGGGAGGCGCCGCCGCACCCCCTCTAGCGGGCGCGGGGCGAAGCGGTG
CGGCGCCGGCAGGAAGGAAATGGGCGGGGAGGGCCTTCGTGCGTCGCCGCGCCGCCGTCCCCTTCTCCCT
CTCCAGCCTCGGGGCTGTCCGCGGGGGGACGGCTGCCTTCGGGGGGGACGGGGCAGGGCGGGGTTCGGCT
TCTGGCGTGTGACCGGCGGCTCTAGAGCCTCTGCTAACCATGTTCATGCCTTCTTCTTTTTCCTACAGCT
CCTGGGCAACGTGCTGGTTATTGTGCTGTCTCATCATTTTGGCAAAGAATTCACCATGGATTACAAGGAT
GACGACGATAAGTGCGGCCGCGCGGCGGTGAAGAAGGAAGGGGGTGCTCTGAGTGAAGCCATGTCCCTGG
AGGGAGATGAATGGGAACTGAGTAAAGAAAATGTACAACCTTTAAGGCAAGGGCGGATCATGTCCACGCT
TCAGGGAGCACTGGCACAAGAATCTGCCTGTAACAATACTCTTCAGCAGCAGAAACGGGCATTTGAATAT
GAAATTCGATTTTACACTGGAAATGACCCTCTGGATGTTTGGGATAGGTATATCAGCTGGACAGAGCAGA
ACTATCCTCAAGGTGGGAAGGAGAGTAATATGTCAACGTTATTAGAAAGAGCTGTAGAAGCACTACAAGG
AGAAAAACGATATTATAGTGATCCTCGATTTCTCAATCTCTGGCTTAAATTAGGGCGTTTATGCAATGAG
CCTTTGGATATGTACAGTTACTTGCACAACCAAGGGATTGGTGTTTCACTTGCTCAGTTCTATATCTCAT
GGGCAGAAGAATATGAAGCTAGAGAAAACTTTAGGAAAGCAGATGCGATATTTCAGGAAGGGATTCAACA
GAAGGCTGAACCACTAGAAAGACTACAGTCCCAGCACCGACAATTCCAAGCTCGAGTGTCTCGGCAAACT
CTGTTGGCACTTGAGAAAGAAGAAGAGGAGGAAGTTTTTGAGTCTTCTGTACCACAACGAAGCACACTAG
CTGAACTAAAGAGCAAAGGGAAAAAGACAGCAAGAGCTCCAATCATCCGTGTAGGAGGTGCTCTCAAGGC
TCCAAGCCAGAACAGAGGACTCCAAAATCCATTTCCTCAACAGATGCAAAATAATAGTAGAATTACTGTT
TTTGATGAAAATGCTGATGAGGCTTCTACAGCAGAGTTGTCTAAGCCTACAGTCCAGCCATGGATAGCAC
CCCCCATGCCCAGGGCCAAAGAGAATGAGCTGCAAGCAGGCCCTTGGAACACAGGCAGGTCCTTGGAACA
CAGGCCTCGTGGCAATACAGCTTCACTGATAGCTGTACCCGCTGTGCTTCCCAGTTTCACTCCATATGTG
GAAGAGACTGCACAACAGCCAGTTATGACACCATGTAAAATTGAACCTAGTATAAACCACATCCTAAGCA
CCAGAAAGCCTGGAAAGGAAGAAGGAGATCCTCTACAAAGGGTTCAGAGCCATCAGCAAGCATCTGAGGA
GAAGAAAGAGAAGATGATGTATTGTAAGGAGAAGATTTATGCAGGAGTAGGGGAATTCTCCTTTGAAGAA
ATTCGGGCTGAAGTTTTCCGGAAGAAATTAAAAGAGCAAAGGGAAGCCGAGCTATTGACCAGTGCAGAGA
AGAGAGCAGAAATGCAGAAACAGATTGAAGAGATGGAGAAGAAGCTAAAAGAAATCCAAACTACTCAGCA
AGAAAGAACAGGTGATCAGCAAGAAGAGACGATGCCTACAAAGGAGACAACTAAACTGCAAATTGCTTCC
GAGTCTCAGAAAATACCAGGAATGACTCTATCCAGTTCTGTTTGTCAAGTAAACTGTTGTGCCAGAGAAA
CTTCACTTGCGGAGAACATTTGGCAGGAACAACCTCATTCTAAAGGTCCCAGTGTACCTTTCTCCATTTT
TGATGAGTTTCTTCTTTCAGAAAAGAAGAATAAAAGTCCTCCTGCAGATCCCCCACGAGTTTTAGCTCAA
CGAAGACCCCTTGCAGTTCTCAAAACCTCAGAAAGCATCACCTCAAATGAAGATGTGTCTCCAGATGTTT
GTGATGAATTTACAGGAATTGAACCCTTGAGCGAGGATGCCATTATCACAGGCTTCAGAAATGTAACAAT
TTGTCCTAACCCAGAAGACACTTGTGACTTTGCCAGAGCAGCTCGTTTTGTATCCACTCCTTTTCATGAG
ATAATGTCCTTGAAGGATCTCCCTTCTGATCCTGAGAGACTGTTACCGGAAGAAGATCTAGATGTAAAGA
CCTCTGAGGACCAGCAGACAGCTTGTGGCACTATCTACAGTCAGACTCTCAGCATCAAGAAGCTGAGCCC
AATTATTGAAGACAGTCGTGAAGCCACACACTCCTCTGGCTTCTCTGGTTCTTCTGCCTCGGTTGCAAGC
ACCTCCTCCATCAAATGTCTTCAAATTCCTGAGAAACTAGAACTTACTAATGAGACTTCAGAAAACCCTA
CTCAGTCACCATGGTGTTCACAGTATCGCAGACAGCTACTGAAGTCCCTACCAGAGTTAAGTGCCTCTGC
AGAGTTGTGTATAGAAGACAGACCAATGCCTAAGTTGGAAATTGAGAAGGAAATTGAATTAGGTAATGAG
GATTACTGCATTAAACGAGAATACCTAATATGTGAAGATTACAAGTTATTCTGGGTGGCGCCAAGAAACT
CTGCAGAATTAACAGTAATAAAGGTATCTTCTCAACCTGTCCCATGGGACTTTTATATCAACCTCAAGTT
AAAGGAACGTTTAAATGAAGATTTTGATCATTTTTGCAGCTGTTATCAATATCAAGATGGCTGTATTGTT
TGGCACCAATATATAAACTGCTTCACCCTTCAGGATCTTCTCCAACACAGTGAATATATTACCCATGAAA
TAACAGTGTTGATTATTTATAACCTTTTGACAATAGTGGAGATGCTACACAAAGCAGAAATAGTCCATGG
TGACTTGAGTCCAAGGTGTCTGATTCTCAGAAACAGAATCCACGATCCCTATGATTGTAACAAGAACAAT
CAAGCTTTGAAGATAGTGGCATTTTCCTACAGTGTTGACCTTAGGGTGCAGCTGGATGTTTTTACCCTCA
GCGGCTTTCGGACTGTACAGATCCTGGAAGGACAAAAGATCCTGGCTAACTGTTCTTCTCCCTACCAGGT
AGACCTGTTTGGTATAGCAGATTTAGCACATTTACTATTGTTCAAGGAACACCTACAGGTCTTCTGGGAT
GGGTCCTTCTGGAAACTTAGCCAAAATATTTCTGAGCTAAAAGATGGTGAATTGTGGAATAAATTCTTTG
TGCGGATTCTGAATGCCAATGATGAGGCCACAGTGTCTGTTCTTGGGGAGCTTGCAGCAGAAATGAATGG
GGTTTTTGACACTACATTCCAAAGTCACCTGAACAAAGCCTTATGGAAGGTAGGGAAGTTAACTAGTCCT
GGGGCTTTGCTCTTTCAGTGAACGCGTGAAGGTACCAGGGAATTCACTCCTCAGGTGCAGGCTGCCTATC
AGAAGGTGGTGGCTGGTGTGGCCAATGCCCTGGCTCACAAATACCACTGAGATCTTTTTCCCTCTGCCAA
AAATTATGGGGACATCATGAAGCCCCTTGAGCATCTGACTTCTGGCTAATAAAGGAAATTTATTTTCATT
GCAATAGTGTGTTGGAATTTTTTGTGTCTCTCACTCGGAAGGACATATGGGAGGGCAAATCATTTAAAAC
ATCAGAATGAGTATTTGGTTTAGAGTTTGGCAACATATGCCCATATGCTGGCTGCCATGAACAAAGGTTG
GCTATAAAGAGGTCATCAGTATATGAAACAGCCCCCTGCTGTCCATTCCTTATTCCATAGAAAAGCCTTG
ACTTGAGGTTAGATTTTTTTTATATTTTGTTTTGTGTTATTTTTTTCTTTAACATCCCTAAAATTTTCCT
TACATGTTTTACTAGCCAGATTTTTCCTCCTCTCCTGACTACTCCCAGTCATAGCTGTCCCTCTTCTCTT
ATGGAGATCCCTCGACCTGCAGCCCAAGCTTGGCGTAATCATGGTCATAGCTGTTTCCTGTGTGAAATTG
TTATCCGCTCACAATTCCACACAACATACGAGCCGGAAGCATAAAGTGTAAAGCCTGGGGTGCCTAATGA
GTGAGCTAACTCACATTAATTGCGTTGCGCTCACTGCCCGCTTTCCAGTCGGGAAACCTGTCGTGCCAGC
GGATCCGCATCTCAATTAGTCAGCAACCATAGTCCCGCCCCTAACTCCGCCCATCCCGCCCCTAACTCCG
CCCAGTTCCGCCCATTCTCCGCCCCATGGCTGACTAATTTTTTTTATTTATGCAGAGGCCGAGGCCGCCT
CGGCCTCTGAGCTATTCCAGAAGTAGTGAGGAGGCTTTTTTGGAGGCCTAGGCTTTTGCAAAAAGCTAAC
TTGTTTATTGCAGCTTATAATGGTTACAAATAAAGCAATAGCATCACAAATTTCACAAATAAAGCATTTT
TTTCACTGCATTCTAGTTGTGGTTTGTCCAAACTCATCAATGTATCTTATCATGTCTGGATCCGCTGCAT
TAATGAATCGGCCAACGCGCGGGGAGAGGCGGTTTGCGTATTGGGCGCTCTTCCGCTTCCTCGCTCACTG
ACTCGCTGCGCTCGGTCGTTCGGCTGCGGCGAGCGGTATCAGCTCACTCAAAGGCGGTAATACGGTTATC
CACAGAATCAGGGGATAACGCAGGAAAGAACATGTGAGCAAAAGGCCAGCAAAAGGCCAGGAACCGTAAA
AAGGCCGCGTTGCTGGCGTTTTTCCATAGGCTCCGCCCCCCTGACGAGCATCACAAAAATCGACGCTCAA
GTCAGAGGTGGCGAAACCCGACAGGACTATAAAGATACCAGGCGTTTCCCCCTGGAAGCTCCCTCGTGCG
CTCTCCTGTTCCGACCCTGCCGCTTACCGGATACCTGTCCGCCTTTCTCCCTTCGGGAAGCGTGGCGCTT
TCTCATAGCTCACGCTGTAGGTATCTCAGTTCGGTGTAGGTCGTTCGCTCCAAGCTGGGCTGTGTGCACG
AACCCCCCGTTCAGCCCGACCGCTGCGCCTTATCCGGTAACTATCGTCTTGAGTCCAACCCGGTAAGACA
CGACTTATCGCCACTGGCAGCAGCCACTGGTAACAGGATTAGCAGAGCGAGGTATGTAGGCGGTGCTACA
GAGTTCTTGAAGTGGTGGCCTAACTACGGCTACACTAGAAGAACAGTATTTGGTATCTGCGCTCTGCTGA
AGCCAGTTACCTTCGGAAAAAGAGTTGGTAGCTCTTGATCCGGCAAACAAACCACCGCTGGTAGCGGTGG
TTTTTTTGTTTGCAAGCAGCAGATTACGCGCAGAAAAAAAGGATCTCAAGAAGATCCTTTGATCTTTTCT
ACGGGGTCTGACGCTCAGTGGAACGAAAACTCACGTTAAGGGATTTTGGTCATGAGATTATCAAAAAGGA
TCTTCACCTAGATCCTTTTAAATTAAAAATGAAGTTTTAAATCAATCTAAAGTATATATGAGTAAACTTG
GTCTGACAGTTACCAATGCTTAATCAGTGAGGCACCTATCTCAGCGATCTGTCTATTTCGTTCATCCATA
GTTGCCTGACTCCCCGTCGTGTAGATAACTACGATACGGGAGGGCTTACCATCTGGCCCCAGTGCTGCAA
TGATACCGCGAGACCCACGCTCACCGGCTCCAGATTTATCAGCAATAAACCAGCCAGCCGGAAGGGCCGA
GCGCAGAAGTGGTCCTGCAACTTTATCCGCCTCCATCCAGTCTATTAATTGTTGCCGGGAAGCTAGAGTA
AGTAGTTCGCCAGTTAATAGTTTGCGCAACGTTGTTGCCATTGCTACAGGCATCGTGGTGTCACGCTCGT
CGTTTGGTATGGCTTCATTCAGCTCCGGTTCCCAACGATCAAGGCGAGTTACATGATCCCCCATGTTGTG
CAAAAAAGCGGTTAGCTCCTTCGGTCCTCCGATCGTTGTCAGAAGTAAGTTGGCCGCAGTGTTATCACTC
ATGGTTATGGCAGCACTGCATAATTCTCTTACTGTCATGCCATCCGTAAGATGCTTTTCTGTGACTGGTG
AGTACTCAACCAAGTCATTCTGAGAATAGTGTATGCGGCGACCGAGTTGCTCTTGCCCGGCGTCAATACG
GGATAATACCGCGCCACATAGCAGAACTTTAAAAGTGCTCATCATTGGAAAACGTTCTTCGGGGCGAAAA
CTCTCAAGGATCTTACCGCTGTTGAGATCCAGTTCGATGTAACCCACTCGTGCACCCAACTGATCTTCAG
CATCTTTTACTTTCACCAGCGTTTCTGGGTGAGCAAAAACAGGAAGGCAAAATGCCGCAAAAAAGGGAAT
AAGGGCGACACGGAAATGTTGAATACTCATACTCTTCCTTTTTCAATATTATTGAAGCATTTATCAGGGT
TATTGTCTCATGAGCGGATACATATTTGAATGTATTTAGAAAAATAAACAAATAGGGGTTCCGCGCACAT
TTCCCCGAAAAGTGCCACCTGG
